>Addgene plasmid #182195 | pBac{3Xtin-GAGA-eGFP,w+,attB} | addgene full sequence | sequence record 357803 | Addgene NGS Result
AATTTAATATTATGACTTTTTAAGGTAATTTTTTGTGACCTGTTCGGAGTGATTAGCGTTACAATTTGAA
CTGAAAGTGACATCCAGTGTTTGTTCCTTGTGTAGATGCATCTCAAAAAAATGGTGGGCATAATAGTGTT
GTTTATATATATCAAAAATAACAACTATAATAATAAGAATACATTTAATTTAGAAAATGCTTGGATTTCA
CTGGAACTAGGGCGCGCCTCCGGAACATAATGGTGCAGGGCGCTGACTTCCGCGTTTCCAGACTTTACGA
AACACGGAAACCGAAGACCATTCATGTTGTTGCTCAGGTCGCAGACGTTTTGCAGCAGCAGTCGCTTCAC
GTTCGCTCGCGTATCGGTGATTCATTCTGCTAACCAGTAAGGCAACCCCGCCAGCCTAGCCGGGTCCTCA
ACGACAGGAGCACGATCATGCAGAGAGTCTCTCAAGTGTGTAGAGAGTCACTCAAGTGTGACTCTCTACT
CTCAAGTGATTAGAGATATCGATTTCGAACCCTCGACCGCCGGAGTATAAATAGAGGCGCTTCGTCTACG
GAGCGACAATTCAATTCAAACAAGCAAAGTGAACACGTCGCTAAGCGAAAGCTAAGCAAATAAACAAGCG
CAGCTGAACAAGCTAAACAATCTGCAGTAAAGTGCAAGTTAAAGTGAATCAATTAAAAGTAACCAGCAAC
CAAGTAAATCAACTGCAACTACTGAAATCTGCCAAGAAGTAATTATTGAATACAAGAAGAGAACTCTGAA
TAGATCTAAAAGGTAGGTTCAACCACTGATGCCTAGGCACACCGAAACGACTAACCCTAATTCTTATCCT
TTACTTCAGGCGGCCGCGGCTCGAGGGTACCAATCAAACATGTCCAAAGGTGAAGAACTGTTTACCGGAG
TAGTCCCGATATTGGTTGAACTCGACGGCGATGTCAACGGTCATAAATTCAGTGTGTCCGGCGAGGGTGA
GGGCGACGCCACATACGGTAAGCTGACGTTGAAGTTCATATGCACCACGGGCAAGCTGCCCGTGCCATGG
CCGACGTTGGTCACGACGCTGACGTATGGTGTCCAGTGTTTCAGCCGTTACCCCGATCATATGAAGCAGC
ATGACTTTTTCAAGTCGGCGATGCCGGAGGGATACGTTCAAGAGAGGACCATTTTCTTCAAGGATGACGG
CAACTATAAGACGCGAGCGGAGGTGAAATTTGAAGGCGACACACTCGTTAACCGTATTGAGTTGAAGGGC
ATTGATTTTAAGGAGGATGGCAACATTCTGGGCCATAAGTTGGAATACAACTACAACTCGCATAATGTGT
ATATAATGGCAGATAAGCAGAAAAACGGAATAAAGGTTAACTTCAAGATTCGCCACAACATAGAGGACGG
TTCCGTGCAACTTGCAGATCATTACCAACAGAACACACCCATTGGAGATGGCCCAGTTCTCTTGCCAGAC
AATCACTACCTTTCCACACAGTCCGCGTTGAGCAAGGACCCCAATGAAAAGCGGGACCACATGGTGTTGC
TGGAGTTTGTGACCGCAGCTGGTATTACACACGGCATGGATGAGCTCTACAAGTAATCTAGAGGATCTTT
GTGAAGGAACCTTACTTCTGTGGTGTGACATAATTGGACAAACTACCTACAGAGATTTAAAGCTCTAAGG
TAAATATAAAATTTTTAAGTGTATAATGTGTTAAACTACTGATTCTAATTGTTTGTGTATTTTAGATTCC
AACCTATGGAACTGATGAATGGGAGCAGTGGTGGAATGCCTTTAATGAGGAAAACCTGTTTTGCTCAGAA
GAAATGCCATCTAGTGATGATGAGGCTACTGCTGACTCTCAACATTCTACTCCTCCAAAAAAGAAGAGAA
AGGTAGAAGACCCCAAGGACTTTCCTTCAGAATTGCTAAGTTTTTTGAGTCATGCTGTGTTTAGTAATAG
AACTCTTGCTTGCTTTGCTATTTACACCACAAAGGAAAAAGCTGCACTGCTATACAAGAAAATTATGGAA
AAATATTTGATGTATAGTGCCTTGACTAGAGATCATAATCAGCCATACCACATTTGTAGAGGTTTTACTT
GCTTTAAAAAACCTCCCACACCTCCCCCTGAACCTGAAACATAAAATGAATGCAATTGTTGTTGTTAACT
TGTTTATTGCAGCTTATAATGGTTACAAATAAAGCAATAGCATCACAAATTTCACAAATAAAGCATTTTT
TTCACTGCATTCTAGTTGTGGTTTGTCCAAACTCATCAATGTATCTTATCATGTCTGGATCGATCTGGCC
GGCGATATCTATAACAAGAAAATATATATATAATAAGTTATCACGTAAGTAGAACATGAAATAACAATAT
AATTATCGTATGAGTTAAATCTTAAAAGTCACGTAAAAGATAATCATGCGTCATTTTGACTCACGCGGTC
GTTATAGTTCAAAATCAGTGACACTTACCGCATTGACAAGCACGCCTCACGGGAGCTCCAAGCGGCGACT
GAGATGTCCTAAATGCACAGCGACGGATTCGCGCTATTTAGAAAGAGAGAGCAATATTTCAAGAATGCAT
GCGTCAATTTTACGCAGACTATCTTTCTAGGGGCCGGCCGTTTAAACGAATTCTTGAAGACGAAAGGGCC
TCGTGATACGCCTATTTTTATAGGTTAATGTCATGATAATAATGGTTTCTTAGACTCAGGTGGCACTTTT
CGGGGAAATGTGCGCGGAACCCCTATTTGTTTATTTTTCTAAATACATTCAAATATGTATCCGCTCATGA
GACAATAACCCTGATAAATGCTTCAATAATATTGAAAAAGGAAGAGTATGAGTATTCAACATTTCCGTGT
CGCCCTTATTCCCTTTTTTGCGGCATTTTGCCTTCCTGTTTTTGCTCACCCAGAAACGCTGGTGAAAGTA
AAAGATGCTGAAGATCAGTTGGGTGCACGAGTGGGTTACATCGAACTGGATCTCAACAGCGGTAAGATCC
TTGAGAGTTTTCGCCCCGAAGAACGTTTTCCAATGATGAGCACTTTTAAAGTTCTGCTATGTGGCGCGGT
ATTATCCCGTATTGACGCCGGGCAAGAGCAACTCGGTCGCCGCATACACTATTCTCAGAATGACTTGGTT
GAGTACTCACCAGTCACAGAAAAGCATCTTACGGATGGCATGACAGTAAGAGAATTATGCAGTGCTGCCA
TAACCATGAGTGATAACACTGCGGCCAACTTACTTCTGACAACGATCGGAGGACCGAAGGAGCTAACCGC
TTTTTTGCACAACATGGGGGATCATGTAACTCGCCTTGATCGTTGGGAACCGGAGCTGAATGAAGCCATA
CCAAACGACGAGCGTGACACCACGATGCCTGTAGCAATGGCAACAACGTTGCGCAAACTATTAACTGGCG
AACTACTTACTCTAGCTTCCCGGCAACAATTAATAGACTGGATGGAGGCGGATAAAGTTGCAGGACCACT
TCTGCGCTCGGCCCTTCCGGCTGGCTGGTTTATTGCTGATAAATCTGGAGCCGGTGAGCGTGGGTCTCGC
GGTATCATTGCAGCACTGGGGCCAGATGGTAAGCCCTCCCGTATCGTAGTTATCTACACGACGGGGAGTC
AGGCAACTATGGATGAACGAAATAGACAGATCGCTGAGATAGGTGCCTCACTGATTAAGCATTGGTAACT
GTCAGACCAAGTTTACTCATATATACTTTAGATTGATTTAAAACTTCATTTTTAATTTAAAAGGATCTAG
GTGAAGATCCTTTTTGATAATCTCATGACCAAAATCCCTTAACGTGAGTTTTCGTTCCACTGAGCGTCAG
ACCCCGTAGAAAAGATCAAAGGATCTTCTTGAGATCCTTTTTTTCTGCGCGTAATCTGCTGCTTGCAAAC
AAAAAAACCACCGCTACCAGCGGTGGTTTGTTTGCCGGATCAAGAGCTACCAACTCTTTTTCCGAAGGTA
ACTGGCTTCAGCAGAGCGCAGATACCAAATACTGTTCTTCTAGTGTAGCCGTAGTTAGGCCACCACTTCA
AGAACTCTGTAGCACCGCCTACATACCTCGCTCTGCTAATCCTGTTACCAGTGGCTGCTGCCAGTGGCGA
TAAGTCGTGTCTTACCGGGTTGGACTCAAGACGATAGTTACCGGATAAGGCGCAGCGGTCGGGCTGAACG
GGGGGTTCGTGCACACAGCCCAGCTTGGAGCGAACGACCTACACCGAACTGAGATACCTACAGCGTGAGC
TATGAGAAAGCGCCACGCTTCCCGAAGGGAGAAAGGCGGACAGGTATCCGGTAAGCGGCAGGGTCGGAAC
AGGAGAGCGCACGAGGGAGCTTCCAGGGGGAAACGCCTGGTATCTTTATAGTCCTGTCGGGTTTCGCCAC
CTCTGACTTGAGCGTCGATTTTTGTGATGCTCGTCAGGGGGGCGGAGCCTATGGAAAAACGCCAGCAACG
CGGCCTTTTTACGGTTCCTGGCCTTTTGCTGGCCTTTTGCTCACATGTTACCGCCCTAGAAAGATAATCA
TATTGTGACGTACGTTAAAGATAATCATGCGTAAAATTGACGCATGTGTTTTATCGGTCTGTATATCGAG
GTTTATTTATTAATTTGAATAGATATTAAGTTTTATTATATTTACACTTACATACTAATAATAAATTCAA
CAAACAATTTATTTATGTTTATTTATTTATTAAAAAAAAACAAAAACTCAAAATTTCTTCTATAAAGTAA
CAAAACTTTTAAACATTCTCTCTTTTACAAAAATAAACTTATTTTGTACTTTAAAAACAGTCATGTTGTA
TTATAAAATAAGTAATTAGCTTAACTTATACATAATAGAAACAAATTATACTTATTAGTCAGTCAGAAAC
AACTTTGGCACATATCAATATTATGCTCTCGACAAATAACTTTTTTGCATTTTTTGCACGATGCATTTGC
CTTTCGCCTTATTTTAGAGGGGCAGTAAGTACAGTAAGTACGTTTTTTCATTACTGGCTCTTCAGTACTG
TCATCCGATGTACCAGGCACTTCATTTGGCAAAATATTAGAGATATTATCGCGCAAATATCTCTTCAAAG
TAGGAGCTTCTAAACGCTTACGCATAAACGATGACGTCAGGCTCATGTAAAGGTTTCTCATAAATTTTTT
GCGACTTTGAACCTTTTCTCCCTTGCTACTGACATTATGGCTGTATATAATAAAAGAATTTATGCAGGCA
ATGTTTATCATTCCGTACAATAATGCCATAGGCCACCTATTCGTCTTCCTACTGCAGGTCATCACAGAAC
ACATTTGGTCTAGCGTGTCCACTCCGCCTTTAGTTTGATTATAATACATAACCATTTGCGGTTTACCGGT
ACTTTCGTTGATAGAAGCATCCTCATCACAAGATGATAATAAGTATACCATCTTAGCTGGCTTCGGTTTA
TATGAGACGAGAGTAAGGGGTCCGTCAAAACAAAACATCGATGTTCCCACTGGCCTGGAGCGACTGTTTT
TCAGTACTTCCGGTATCTCGCGTTTGTTTGATCGCACGGTTCCCACGATGTAGGTCACGGTCTCGAAGCC
GCGGTGCGGGTGCCAGGGCGTGCCCTTGGGCTCCCCGGGCGCGTACTCCACCTCACCCATCTGGTCCATC
ATGATGAACGGGTCGAGGTGGCGGTAGTTGATCCCGGCGAACGCGCGGCGCACCGGGAAGCCCTCGCCCT
CGAAACCGCTGGGCGCGGTGGTCACGGTGAGCACGGGACGTGCGACGGCGTCGGCGGGTGCGGATACGCG
GGGCAGCGTCAGCGGGTTCTCGACGGTCACGGCGGGCATGTCGACAAGCCGAACATATGGGCGCGCCTAG
TATGTATGTAAGTTAATAAAACCCATTTTTGCGGAAAGTAGATAAAAAAAACATTTTTTTTTTTTACTGC
ACTGGATATCATTGAACTTATCTGATCAGTTTTAAATTTACTTCGATCCAAGGGTATTTGATGTACCAGG
TTCTTTCGATTACCTCTCACTCAAAATGACATTCCACTCAAAGTCAGCGCTGTTTGCCTCCTTCTCTGTC
CACAGAAATATCGCCGTCTCTTTCGCCGCTGCGTCCGCTATCTCTTTCGCCACCGTTTGTAGCGTTACGT
AGCGTCAATGTCCGCCTTCAGTTGCATTTTGTCAGCGGTTTCGTGACGAAGCTCCAAGCGGTTTACGCCA
TCAATTAAACACAAAGTGCTGTGCCAAAACTCCTCTCGCTTCTTATTTTTGTTTGTTTTTTGAGTGATTG
GGGTGGTGATTGGTTTTGGGTGGGTAAGCAGGGGAAAGTGTGAAAAATCCCGGCAATGGGCCAAGAGGAT
CAGGAGCTATTAATTCGCGGAGGCAGCAAACACCCATCTGCCGAGCATCTGAACAATGTGAGTAGTACAT
GTGCATACATCTTAAGTTCACTTGATCTATAGGAACTGCGATTGCAACATCAAATTGTCTGCGGCGTGAG
AACTGCGACCCACAAAAATCCCAAACCGCAATTGCACAAACAAATAGTGACACGAAACAGATTATTCTGG
TAGCTGTTCTCGCTATATAAGACAATTTTTGAGATCATATCATGATCAAGACATCTAAAGGCATTCATTT
TCGACTATATTCTTTTTTACAAAAAATATAACAACCAGATATTTTAAGCTGATCCTAGATGCACAAAAAA
TAAATAAAAGTATAAACCTACTTCGTAGGATACTTCGGGGTACTTTTTGTTCGGGGTTAGATGAGCATAA
CGCTTGTAGTTGATATTTGAGATCCCCTATCATTGCAGGGTGACAGCGGAGCGGCTTCGCAGAGCTGCAT
TAACCAGGGCTTCGGGCAGGCCAAAAACTACGGCACGCTCCGGCCACCCAGTCCGCCGGAGGACTCCGGT
TCAGGGAGCGGCCAACTAGCCGAGAACCTCACCTATGCCTGGCACAATATGGACATCTTTGGGGCGGTCA
ATCAGCCGGGCTCCGGATGGCGGCAGCTGGTCAACCGGACACGCGGACTATTCTGCAACGAGCGACACAT
ACCGGCGCCCAGGAAACATTTGCTCAAGAACGGTGAGTTTCTATTCGCAGTCGGCTGATCTGTGTGAAAT
CTTAATAAAGGGTCCAATTACCAATTTGAAACTCAGTTTGCGGCGTGGCCTATCCGGGCGAACTTTTGGC
CGTGATGGGCAGTTCCGGTGCCGGAAAGACGACCCTGCTGAATGCCCTTGCCTTTCGATCGCCGCAGGGC
ATCCAAGTATCGCCATCCGGGATGCGACTGCTCAATGGCCAACCTGTGGACGCCAAGGAGATGCAGGCCA
GGTGCGCCTATGTCCAGCAGGATGACCTCTTTATCGGCTCCCTAACGGCCAGGGAACACCTGATTTTCCA
AGCCATGGTGCGGATGCCACGACATCTGACCTATCGGCAGCGAGTGGCCCGCGTGGATCAGGTGATCCAG
GAGCTTTCGCTCAGCAAATGTCAGCACACGATCATCGGTGTGCCCGGCAGGGTGAAAGGTCTGTCCGGCG
GAGAAAGGAAGCGTCTGGCATTCGCCTCCGAGGCTCTAACCGATCCGCCGCTTCTGATCTGCGATGAGCC
CACCTCCGGACTGGACTCCTTTACCGCCCACAGCGTCGTCCAGGTGCTGAAGAAGCTGTCGCAGAAGGGC
AAGACCGTCATCCTGACCATTCATCAGCCGTCTTCCGAGCTGTTTGAGCTCTTTGACAAGATCCTTCTGA
TGGCCGAGGGCAGGGTAGCTTTCTTGGGCACTCCCAGCGAAGCCGTCGACTTCTTTTCCTAGTGAGTTCG
ATGTGTTTATTAAGGGTATCTAGTATTACATAACATCTCAACTCCTATCCAGCGTGGGTGCCCAGTGTCC
TACCAACTACAATCCGGCGGACTTTTACGTACAGGTGTTGGCCGTTGTGCCCGGACGGGAGATCGAGTCC
CGTGATCGGATCGCCAAGATATGCGACAATTTTGCCATTAGCAAAGTAGCCCGGGATATGGAGCAGTTGT
TGGCCACCAAAAATCTGGAGAAGCCACTGGAGCAGCCGGAGAATGGGTACACCTACAAGGCCACCTGGTT
CATGCAGTTCCGGGCGGTCCTGTGGCGATCCTGGCTGTCGGTGCTCAAGGAACCACTCCTCGTAAAAGTG
CGACTTATTCAGACAACGGTGAGTGGTTCCAGTGGAAACAAATGATATAACGCTTACAATTCTTGGAAAC
AAATTCGCTAGATTTTAGATAGAATTGCCTGATTCCACACCCTTCTTAGTTTTTTTCAATGAGATGTATA
GTTTATAGTTTTGCAGAAGATAAATAAATTTCATTTAACTCGCGAATATTAATGAGATGCGAGTAACATT
TTAATTTGCAGATGGTTGCCATCTTGATTGGCCTCATCTTTTTGGGCCAACAACTCACGCAAGTGGGTGT
GATGAATATCAACGGAGCCATCTTCCTCTTCCTGACCAACATGACCTTTCAAAACGTCTTTGCCACGATA
AATGTAAGTCATGTTTAGAATACATTTGCATTTCAATAATTTACTAACTTTCTAATGAATCGATTCGATT
TAGGTGTTCACCTCAGAGCTGCCAGTTTTTATGAGGGAGGCCCGAAGTCGACTTTATCGCTGTGACACAT
ACTTTCTGGGCAAAACGATTGCCGAATTGCCGCTTTTTCTCACAGTGCCACTGGTCTTCACGGCGATTGC
CTATCCGATGATCGGACTGCGGGCCGGAGTGCTGCACTTCTTCAACTGCCTGGCGCTGGTCACTCTGGTG
GCCAATGTGTCAACGTCCTTCGGATATCTAATATCCTGCGCCAGCTCCTCGACCTCGATGGCGCTGTCTG
TGGGTCCGCCGGTTATCATACCATTCCTGCTCTTTGGCGGCTTCTTCTTGAACTCGGGCTCGGTGCCAGT
ATACCTCAAATGGTTGTCGTACCTCTCATGGTTCCGTTACGCCAACGAGGGTCTGCTGATTAACCAATGG
GCGGACGTGGAGCCGGGCGAAATTAGCTGCACATCGTCGAACACCACGTGCCCCAGTTCGGGCAAGGTCA
TCCTGGAGACGCTTAACTTCTCCGCCGCCGATCTGCCGCTGGACTACGTGGGTCTGGCCATTCTCATCGT
GAGCTTCCGGGTGCTCGCATATCTGGCTCTAAGACTTCGGGCCCGACGCAAGGAGTAGCCGACATATATC
CGAAATAACTGCTTGTTTTTTTTTTTTACCATTATTACCATCGTGTTTACTGTTTATTGCCCCCTCAAAA
AGCTAATGTAATTATATTTGTGCCAATAAAAACAAGATATGACCTATAGAATACAAGTATTTCCCCTTCG
AACATCCCCACAAGTAGACTTTGGATTTGTCTTCTAACCAAAAGACTTACACACCTGCATACCTTACATC
AAAAACTCGTTTATCGCTACATAAAACACCGGGATATATTTTTTATATACATACTTTTCAAATCGCGCGC
CCTCTTCATAATTCACCTCCACCACACCACGTTTCGTAGTTGCTCTTTCGCTGTCTCCCACCCGCTCTCC
GCAACACATTCACCTTTTGTTCGACGACCTTGGAGCGACTGTCGTTAGTTCCGCGCGATTCGGTTCGCTC
AAATGGTTCCGAGTGGTTCATTTCGTCTCAATAGAAATTAGTAATAAATATTTGTATGTACAATTTATTT
GCTCCAATATATTTGTATATATTTCCCTCACAGCTATATTTATTCT
Features (pLannotate 1.2.2; 15 found; start..end, strand, type, name):
    225..380     +  CDS            YPB1_ECOLX (fragment): Protein predicted: Swiss-Prot protein existence level 4. From Escherichia coli.
    530..768     +  promoter       hsp70 promoter: Drosophila melanogaster hsp70Bb promoter
    783..849     +  intron         Mhc intron: modified Drosophila myosin heavy chain intron 16 (Pfeiffer et al., 2010)
    880..1593    +  CDS            GFP (S65T): GFP (S65T) is a basic (constitutively fluorescent) green fluorescent protein published in 1995, derived from Aequorea victoria.
   1604..1678    +  CDS            small t antigen (fragment): SV40 (simian virus 40) small t antigen
   1680..1745    +  intron         small t intron: SV40 (simian virus 40) small t antigen intron
   1875..1895    +  CDS            SV40 NLS: nuclear localization signal of SV40 (simian virus 40) large T antigen
   1902..2036    +  CDS            LT_POVHA (fragment): Protein inferred from homology: Swiss-Prot protein existence level 3. Isoform large T antigen is a key early protein essential for both driving viral replication and inducing cellular transformation. Plays a role in viral genome replication by driving entry of quiescent cells into the cell cycle and by autoregulating the synthesis of viral early mRNA. Displays highly oncogenic activities by corrupting the host cellular checkpoint mechanisms that guard cell division and the transcription, replication, and repair of DNA. Participates in the modulation of cellular gene expression preceeding viral
   2061..2144    +  CDS            large T antigen (fragment): large T antigen from SV40 (simian virus 40)
   2167..2301    +  polyA_signal   SV40 poly(A) signal: SV40 polyadenylation signal
   2743..2847    +  promoter       AmpR promoter: bla
   2848..3708    +  CDS            AmpR: β-lactamase; bla; confers resistance to ampicillin, carbenicillin, and related antibiotics
   3879..4467    +  rep_origin     ori: high-copy-number ColE1/pMB1/pBR322/pUC origin of replication
   5592..5661    +  protein_bind   attB: attB site for the φC31 integrase (Groth et al., 2000) phage φC31 integrase
   5877..220     +  gene           mini-white (across the origin): white; This modified version of the white gene lacks part of the first intron.
