[The description below was written by a language model from this plasmid's Addgene catalogue record and pLannotate feature annotations shown in this document.]
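Description:
pBac{3Xtin-GAGA-eGFP,w+,attB} is a 9.8 kb Drosophila transgenesis and insect expression plasmid built on a pBR322-type backbone. In E. coli it is maintained at high copy from a ColE1/pMB1-family origin and selected with ampicillin through the bla gene and its native promoter. The "pBac" in the name implies a piggyBac transposon vector, but the automated annotation did not call any piggyBac terminal repeats, so their position and extent cannot be confirmed from the feature table.

The payload is a green fluorescent reporter. According to the catalogue entry, EGFP expression is driven by binding sites for the tinman and GAGA transcription factors; the name suggests three copies of the tinman element. These sites are not annotated individually. They presumably lie upstream of the annotated Drosophila hsp70Bb promoter, which would supply the promoter for the synthetic enhancer. Downstream of it come a modified myosin heavy chain intron 16, commonly included to boost expression, the GFP coding sequence (annotated as the S65T variant), and an SV40 3' region. That region contains the small t intron and the polyadenylation signal. The small t and large T antigen fragments and the NLS called there are most likely remnants of this SV40 terminator segment rather than functional coding parts.

Two further elements support fly genetics. A mini-white gene, spanning the plasmid origin, provides an eye-colour marker for identifying transformants. A φC31 attB site allows integrase-mediated recombination with an attP site. The associated publication concerns transgenic tools for targeted chromosome rearrangements and building balancer chromosomes in non-melanogaster Drosophila species, where a construct like this would provide visibly marked insertions.
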