Addgene plasmid #182195: pBac{3Xtin-GAGA-eGFP,w+,attB}
Purpose: EGFP driven by tinman and GAGA transcription factor binding sites
Depositing lab: David Stern. Depositing organization: HHMI, Janelia Research Campus. Publication: Transgenic tools for targeted chromosome rearrangements allow construction of balancer chromosomes in non-melanogaster Drosophila species. Stern DL. G3 (Bethesda). 2022 Feb 10. pii: 6526388. doi: 10.1093/g3journal/jkac030. PubMed 35143616.
Backbone
  Vector backbone: pBR322
  Vector type: Insect Expression
Growth in bacteria
  Bacterial resistance: Ampicillin, 100 μg/mL
  Growth temperature: 37°C
  Growth strain: DH5alpha
  Copy number: High Copy
Gene/Insert
  Gene/Insert name: EGFP
  Species: Other
  Cloning method: Gibson Cloning
Terms and licenses: Academic/Nonprofit Terms; Industry Terms: Not Available to Industry
Depositor comments: Please visit https://www.biorxiv.org/content/10.1101/2021.11.18.469106v1.full for bioRxiv preprint.
How to cite: pBac{3Xtin-GAGA-eGFP,w+,attB} was a gift from David Stern (Addgene plasmid # 182195 ; http://n2t.net/addgene:182195 ; RRID:Addgene_182195)
